>Addgene plasmid #164554 | GP823 | addgene full sequence | sequence record 325403 | Addgene NGS Result
AATTTAAAAGGATCTAGGTGAAGATCCTTTTTGATAATCTCATGACCAAAATCCCTTAACGTGAGTTTTC
GTTCCACTGAGCGTCAGACCCCGTAGAAAAGATCAAAGGATCTTCTTGAGATCCTTTTTTTCTGCGCGTA
ATCTGCTGCTTGCAAACAAAAAAACCACCGCTACCAGCGGTGGTTTGTTTGCCGGATCAAGAGCTACCAA
CTCTTTTTCCGAAGGTAACTGGCTTCAGCAGAGCGCAGATACCAAATACTGTTCTTCTAGTGTAGCCGTA
GTTAGGCCACCACTTCAAGAACTCTGTAGCACCGCCTACATACCTCGCTCTGCTAATCCTGTTACCAGTG
GCTGCTGCCAGTGGCGATAAGTCGTGTCTTACCGGGTTGGACTCAAGACGATAGTTACCGGATAAGGCGC
AGCGGTCGGGCTGAACGGGGGGTTCGTGCACACAGCCCAGCTTGGAGCGAACGACCTACACCGAACTGAG
ATACCTACAGCGTGAGCTATGAGAAAGCGCCACGCTTCCCGAAGGGAGAAAGGCGGACAGGTATCCGGTA
AGCGGCAGGGTCGGAACAGGAGAGCGCACGAGGGAGCTTCCAGGGGGAAACGCCTGGTATCTTTATAGTC
CTGTCGGGTTTCGCCACCTCTGACTTGAGCGTCGATTTTTGTGATGCTCGTCAGGGGGGCGGAGCCTATG
GAAAAACGCCAGCAACGCGGCCTTTTTACGGTTCCTGGCCTTTTGCTGGCCTTTTGCTCACATGTTCTTT
CCTGCGTTATCCCCTGATTCTGTGGATAACCGTATTACCGCCTTTGAGTGAGCTGATACCGCTCGCCGCA
GCCGAACGACCGAGCGCAGCGAGTCAGTGAGCGAGGAAGCGGAAGAGCGCCCAATACGCAAACCGCCTCT
CCCCGCGCGTTGGCCGATTCATTAATGCAGCAAGCTCATGGCTGACTAATTTTTTTTATTTATGCAGAGG
CCGAGGCCGCCTCGGCCTCTGAGCTATTCCAGAAGTAGTGAGGAGGCTTTTTTGGAGGCCTAGGCTTTTG
CAAAAAGCTCCCCGTGGCACGACAGGTTTCCCGACTGGAAAGCGGGCAGTGAGCGCAACGCAATTAATGT
GAGTTAGCTCACTCATTAGGCACCCCAGGCTTTACACTTTATGCTTCCGGCTCGTATGTTGTGTGGAATT
GTGAGCGGATAACAATTTCACACAGGAAACAGCTATGACATGATTACGAATTTCACAAATAAAGCATTTT
TTTCACTGCATTCTAGTTGTGGTTTGTCCAAACTCATCAATGTATCTTATCATGTCTGGATCAACTGGAT
AACTCAAGCTAACCAAAATCATCCCAAACTTCCCACCCCATACCCTATTACCACTGCCAATTACCTGTGG
TTTCATTTACTCTAAACCTGTGATTCCTCTGAATTATTTTCATTTTAAAGAAATTGTATTTGTTAAATAT
GTACTACAAACTTAGTAGTTGGAAGGGCTAATTCACTCCCAAAGAAGACAAGATATCCTTGATCTGTGGA
TCTACCACACACAAGGCTACTTCCCTGATTAGCAGAACTACACACCAGGGCCAGGGGTCAGATATCCACT
GACCTTTGGATGGTGCTACAAGCTAGTACCAGTTGAGCCAGATAAGGTAGAAGAGGCCAATAAAGGAGAG
AACACCAGCTTGTTACACCCTGTGAGCCTGCATGGGATGGATGACCCGGAGAGAGAAGTGTTAGAGTGGA
GGTTTGACAGCCGCCTAGCATTTCATCACGTGGCCCGAGAGCTGCATCCGGAGTACTTCAAGAACTGCTG
ATATCGAGCTTGCTACAAGGGACTTTCCGCTGGGGACTTTCCAGGGAGGCGTGGCCTGGGCGGGACTGGG
GAGTGGCGAGCCCTCAGATCCTGCATATAAGCAGCTGCTTTTTGCCTGTACTGGGTCTCTCTGGTTAGAC
CAGATCTGAGCCTGGGAGCTCTCTGGCTAACTAGGGAACCCACTGCTTAAGCCTCAATAAAGCTTGCCTT
GAGTGCTTCAAGTAGTGTGTGCCCGTCTGTTGTGTGACTCTGGTAACTAGAGATCCCTCAGACCCTTTTA
GTCAGTGTGGAAAATCTCTAGCAGTGGCGCCCGAACAGGGACTTGAAAGCGAAAGGGAAACCAGAGGAGC
TCTCTCGACGCAGGACTCGGCTTGCTGAAGCGCGCACGGCAAGAGGCGAGGGGCGGCGACTGCAGAGTAC
GCCAAAAATTTTGACTAGCGGAGGCTAGAAGGAGAGAGATGGGTGCGAGAGCGTCAGTATTAAGCGGGGG
AGAATTAGATCGCGATGGGAAAAAATTCGGTTAAGGCCAGGGGGAAAGAAAAAATATAAATTAAAACATA
TAGTATGGGCAAGCAGGGAGCTAGAACGATTCGCAGTTAATCCTGGCCTGTTAGAAACATCAGAAGGCTG
TAGACAAATACTGGGACAGCTACAACCATCCCTTCAGACAGGATCAGAAGAACTTAGATCATTATATAAT
ACAGTAGCAACCCTCTATTGTGTGCATCAAAGGATAGAGATAAAAGACACCAAGGAAGCTTTAGACAAGA
TAGAGGAAGAGCAAAACAAAAGTAAGACCACCGCACAGCAAGCGGCCGGCCGCTGATCTTCAGACCTGGA
GGAGGAGATATGAGGGACAATTGGAGAAGTGAATTATATAAATATAAAGTAGTAAAAATTGAACCATTAG
GAGTAGCACCCACCAAGGCAAAGAGAAGAGTGGTGCAGAGAGAAAAAAGAGCAGTGGGAATAGGAGCTTT
GTTCCTTGGGTTCTTGGGAGCAGCAGGAAGCACTATGGGCGCAGCGTCAATGACGCTGACGGTACAGGCC
AGACAATTATTGTCTGGTATAGTGCAGCAGCAGAACAATTTGCTGAGGGCTATTGAGGCGCAACAGCATC
TGTTGCAACTCACAGTCTGGGGCATCAAGCAGCTCCAGGCAAGAATCCTGGCTGTGGAAAGATACCTAAA
GGATCAACAGCTCCTGGGGATTTGGGGTTGCTCTGGAAAACTCATTTGCACCACTGCTGTGCCTTGGAAT
GCTAGTTGGAGTAATAAATCTCTGGAACAGATTTGGAATCACACGACCTGGATGGAGTGGGACAGAGAAA
TTAACAATTACACAAGCTTAATACACTCCTTAATTGAAGAATCGCAAAACCAGCAAGAAAAGAATGAACA
AGAATTATTGGAATTAGATAAATGGGCAAGTTTGTGGAATTGGTTTAACATAACAAATTGGCTGTGGTAT
ATAAAATTATTCATAATGATAGTAGGAGGCTTGGTAGGTTTAAGAATAGTTTTTGCTGTACTTTCTATAG
TGAATAGAGTTAGGCAGGGATATTCACCATTATCGTTTCAGACCCACCTCCCAACCCCGAGGGGACCCGA
CAGGCCCGAAGGAATAGAAGAAGAAGGTGGAGAGAGAGACAGAGACAGATCCATTCGATTAGTGAACGGA
TCTCGACGGTATCGCCGAATTCTCAACAATAGGCAGTATTCATCCACAATTTTAAAAGAAAAGGGGGGAT
TGGGGGGTACAGTGCAGGGGAAAGAATAGTAGACATAATAGCAACAGACATACAAACTAAAGAATTACAA
AAACAAATTACAAAAATTCAAAATTTTCGGGTTTATTACTCGGACAGCAGAGATCCAGTTTGGACTAGTG
GCCGCAATAAAATATCTTTATTTTCATTACATCTGTGTGTTGGTTTTTTGTGTGAATCGATAGTACTAAC
ATACGCTCTCCATCAAAACAAAACGAAACAAAACAAACTAGCAAAATAGGCTGTCCCCAGTGCAAGTGCA
GGTGCCAGAACATTTCTCTATCGATAGGTACCGAACTTGTTTATTGCAGCTTATAATGGTTACAAATAAA
GCAATAGCATCACAAATTTCACAAATAAAGCATTTTTTTCACTGCATTCTAGTTGTGGTTTGTCCAAACT
CATCAATGTATCTTATCATGTCTGGATCCCCGGGAACAGATTCGCGACTAGTGGACACACAGGATAGGGG
TGGGCAGCATGAGGGGGGCCAGAGGGAGAGGGGGCAGAGCTGGGCTGGACGAGGGGACACCCCGCCCCAA
TGGGGCGTGACGAGCTGCCAGCCCAGGCTCCGGGGCACGTAAAAGCGGGGCTGTGAGACCGGAGAGCACG
GAGCGACATTAATATGGCCAAGCCTTTGTCTCAAGAAGAATCCACCCTCATTGAAAGAGCAACGGCTACA
ATCAACAGCATCCCCATCTCTGAAGACTACAGCGTCGCCAGCGCAGCTCTCTCTAGCGACGGCCGCATCT
TCACTGGTGTCAATGTATATCATTTTACTGGGGGACCTTGTGCAGAACTCGTGGTGCTGGGCACTGCTGC
TGCTGCGGCAGCTGGCAACCTGACTTGTATCGTCGCGATCGGAAATGAGAACAGGGGCATCTTGAGCCCC
TGCGGACGGTGCCGACAGGTGCTTCTCGATCTGCATCCTGGGATCAAAGCCATAGTGAAGGACAGTGATG
GACAGCCGACGGCAGTTGGGATTCGTGAATTGCTGCCCTCTGGTTATGTGTGGGAGGGCCCCCTCTCCCT
CCCCCCCCCTAACGTTACTGGCCGAAGCCGCTTGGAATAAGGCCGGTGTGCGTTTGTCTATATGTTATTT
TCCACCATATTGCCGTCTTTTGGCAATGTGAGGGCCCGGAAACCTGGCCCTGTCTTCTTGACGAGCATTC
CTAGGGGTCTTTCCCCTCTCGCCAAAGGAATGCAAGGTCTGTTGAATGTCGTGAAGGAAGCAGTTCCTCT
GGAAGCTTCTTGAAGACAAACAACGTCTGTAGCGACCCTTTGCAGGCAGCGGAACCCCCCACCTGGCGAC
AGGTGCCTCTGCGGCCAAAAGCCACGTGTATAAGATACACCTGCAAAGGCGGCACAACCCCAGTGCCACG
TTGTGAGTTGGATAGTTGTGGAAAGAGTCAAATGGCTCTCCTCAAGCGTATTCAACAAGGGGCTGAAGGA
TGCCCAGAAGGTACCCCATTGTATGGGATCTGATCTGGGGCCTCGGTACACATGCTTTACATGTGTTTAG
TCGAGGTTAAAAAAACGTCTAGGCCCCCCGAACCACGGGGACGTGGTTTTCCTTTGAAAAACACGATGAT
AATATGGCCACAACCATAGACCATGGCCGCTGGCCGCCCCGTGCGTGGGCCCGAGCTGGCGCCCCGGAGG
CTGCTGCAGTTGCTGCTGCTGGTACTGCTGGGGGGCCCGGGCCGGGGGGCGGCCTTGAGCGGGAACGTGA
CCGGGCCTGGGCCTCACAGCGCCAGCGGGAGCTCGAGGAGGGACGTGCCGGTGACCAGCCCTCCGCCGCC
GCTGCTGAGCCACTGCGGCCGGGCCGCCCACTGCGAGCCTTTGCGCTACAACGTGTGCCTGGGCTCGGCG
CTGCCCTACGGAGCCACCACCACGCTGCTGGCTGGGGACTCGGACTCGCAGGAGGAAGCGCACGGCAAGC
TCGTGCTCTGGTCCGGCCTCCGGAATGCCCCCCGCTGCTGGGCAGTGATCCAGCCCCTGCTGTGTGCTGT
CTACATGCCCAAGTGTGAGAATGACCGAGTGGAGTTGCCCAGCCGTACCCTCTGCCAGGCCACCCGAGGC
CCCTGTGCCATTGTGGAGCGGGAGCGAGGGTGGCCTGACTTTCTGCGTTGCACACCGGACCACTTCCCTG
AAGGCTGCCCAAACGAGGTACAAAACATCAAGTTCAACAGCTCAGGCCAATGTGAAGCACCCTTGGTGCG
AACAGACAACCCCAAGAGCTGGTATGAGGACGTGGAGGGCTGTGGGATTCAGTGTCAGAACCCGCTGTTC
ACCGAGGCCGAGCACCAGGACATGCACAGCTACATCGCAGCCTTCGGGGCGGTCACTGGTCTCTGCACGC
TCTTCACACTGGCCACCTTTGTGGCTGACTGGCGGAACTCCAATCGCTACCCTGCGGTTATTCTCTTCTA
TGTCAATGCGTGTTTCTTCGTGGGCAGCATTGGCTGGCTGGCCCAGTTCATGGATGGTGCCCGCCGAGAG
ATTGTTTGCCGAGCAGATGGCACCATGAGATTTGGGGAGCCCACCTCCAGTGAGACCCTGTCCTGTGTCA
TCATCTTTGTCATTGTGTACTATGCCTTGATGGCTGGAGTAGTCTGGTTCGTGGTCCTCACCTATGCCTG
GCACACCTCCTTCAAAGCCCTGGGCACCACCTACCAGCCTCTCTCGGGCAAGACATCCTATTTCCACCTG
CTCACGTGGTCACTCCCCTTTGTCCTCACGGTGGCAATCCTGGCTGTGGCTCAGGTAGATGGAGACTCCG
TGAGTGGCATCTGTTTTGTAGGCTACAAGAACTATCGGTACCGTGCTGGCTTTGTCCTGGCCCCAATTGG
CCTGGTGCTTATTGTGGGAGGCTACTTCCTCATCAGAGGGGTCATGACTCTGTTCTCCATCAAGAGCAAC
CACCCTGGGCTTCTGAGTGAGAAGGCAGCCAGCAGGATCAACGAGACCATGCTGCGCCTGGGCATTTTTG
GCTTCCTGGCCTTTGGCTTTGTGCTCATCACCTTCAGCTGCCACTTCTATGACTTCTTCAACCAGGCTGA
GTGGGAGCGTAGCTTCCGGGACTATGTGCTATGCCAAGCCAACGTGACCATCGGGCTGCCTACCAAGAAG
CCCATTCCTGACTGTGAGATCAAGAATCGGCCCAGCCTCCTGGTGGAGAAGATCAATCTATTTGCCATGT
TTGGCACTGGCATTGCCATGAGCACCTGGGTCTGGACCAAGGCCACCCTGCTCATCTGGAGGCGCACCTG
GTGCAGGTTGACTGGGCACAGTGATGATGAGCCCAAGAGAATCAAGAAGAGCAAGATGATCGCCAAGGCC
TTCTCTAAGCGGCGTGAGCTGCTGCAGAACCCGGGCCAGGAGCTCTCCTTCAGCATGCACACTGTCTCCC
ATGATGGACCTGTTGCGGGTTTGGCTTTTGACCTCAATGAACCCTCAGCTGACGTCTCCTCTGCCTGGGC
TCAGCATGTCACCAAGATGGTGGCTCGGAGAGGAGCCATATTGCCCCAGGATGTGTCCGTTACCCCTGTG
GCAACTCCAGTGCCACCAGAAGAACAAGCCAACATGTGGCTGGTTGAGGCAGAGATCTCCCCAGAGTTAG
AGAAGCGTTTGGGCCGGAAGAAAAAGCGGAGGAAGAGGAAGAAGGAGGTGTGCCCCTTGAGGCCAGCCCC
TGAGCTTCACCACTCTGCCCCTGTTCCTGCCACCAGTGCAGTTCCTCGGCTGCCTCAGCTGCCTCGGCAG
AAGTGCCTGGTAGCTGCAAACGCCTGGGGAACAGGGGAGTCCTGCCGACAGGGAGCCTGGACTCTAGTCT
CCAACCCCTTCTGCCCAGAGCCTAGTCCCCATCAAGATCCATTTCTCCCTGGTGCCTCAGCCCCCCGGGT
CTGGGCTCAGGGCCGCCTCCAGGGGCTGGGATCCATTCATTCCCGCACTAACCTAATGGAGGCTGAGATC
TTGGATGCAGACTCGGACTTCGCCACCATGGACTACAAAGACCATGACGGTGATTATAAAGATCATGACA
TCGATTACAAGGATGACGATGACAAGGCGGCCGCTTAGTAAGTAAGATCCGAACTCGAGAGATCCTAATC
AACCTCTGGATTACAAAATTTGTGAAAGATTGACTGGTATTCTTAACTATGTTGCTCCTTTTACGCTATG
TGGATACGCTGCTTTAATGCCTTTGTATCATGCTATTGCTTCCCGTATGGCTTTCATTTTCTCCTCCTTG
TATAAATCCTGGTTGCTGTCTCTTTATGAGGAGTTGTGGCCCGTTGTCAGGCAACGTGGCGTGGTGTGCA
CTGTGTTTGCTGACGCAACCCCCACTGGTTGGGGCATTGCCACCACCTGTCAGCTCCTTTCCGGGACTTT
CGCTTTCCCCCTCCCTATTGCCACGGCGGAACTCATCGCCGCCTGCCTTGCCCGCTGCTGGACAGGGGCT
CGGCTGTTGGGCACTGACAATTCCGTGGTGTTGTCGGGGAAATCATCGTCCTTTCCTTGGCTGCTCGCCT
GTGTTGCCACCTGGATTCTGCGCGGGACGTCCTTCTGCTACGTCCCTTCGGCCCTCAATCCAGCGGACCT
TCCTTCCCGCGGCCTGCTGCCGGCTCTGCGGCCTCTTCCGCGTCTTCGCCTTCGCCCTCAGACGAGTCGG
ATCTCCCTTTGGGCCGCCTCCCCGCCTGGTACCTTTAAGACCAATGACTTACAAGGCAGCTGTAGATCTT
AGCCACTTTTTAAAAGAAAAGGGGGGACTGGAAGGGCTAATTCACTCCCAACGAAGACAAGATCACCTGC
AGGACAGGCGCGCCCTGCTTTTTGCTTGTACTGGGTCTCTCTGGTTAGACCAGATCTGAGCCTGGGAGCT
CTCTGGCTAACTAGGGAACCCACTGCTTAAGCCTCAATAAAGCTTGCCTTGAGTGCTTCAAGTAGTGTGT
GCCCGTCTGTTGTGTGACTCTGGTAACTAGAGATCCCTCAGACCCTTTTAGTCAGTGTGGAAAATCTCTA
GCACCCGGGCGATTAAGGAAAGGGCTAGATCATTCTTGAAGACGAAAGGGCCTCGTGATACGCCTATTTT
TATAGGTTAATGTCATGATAATAATGGTTTCTTAGACGTCAGGTGGCACTTTTCGGGGAAATGTGCGCGG
AACCCCTATTTGTTTATTTTTCTAAATACATTCAAATATGTATCCGCTCATGAGACAATAACCCTGATAA
ATGCTTCAATAATATTGAAAAAGGAAGAGTATGAGTATTCAACATTTCCGTGTCGCCCTTATTCCCTTTT
TTGCGGCATTTTGCCTTCCTGTTTTTGCTCACCCAGAAACGCTGGTGAAAGTAAAAGATGCTGAAGATCA
GTTGGGTGCACGAGTGGGTTACATCGAACTGGATCTCAACAGCGGTAAGATCCTTGAGAGTTTTCGCCCC
GAAGAACGTTTTCCAATGATGAGCACTTTTAAAGTTCTGCTATGTGGCGCGGTATTATCCCGTGTTGACG
CCGGGCAAGAGCAACTCGGTCGCCGCATACACTATTCTCAGAATGACTTGGTTGAGTACTCACCAGTCAC
AGAAAAGCATCTTACGGATGGCATGACAGTAAGAGAATTATGCAGTGCTGCCATAACCATGAGTGATAAC
ACTGCGGCCAACTTACTTCTGACAACGATCGGAGGACCGAAGGAGCTAACCGCTTTTTTGCACAACATGG
GGGATCATGTAACTCGCCTTGATCGTTGGGAACCGGAGCTGAATGAAGCCATACCAAACGACGAGCGTGA
CACCACGATGCCTGTAGCAATGGCAACAACGTTGCGCAAACTATTAACTGGCGAACTACTTACTCTAGCT
TCCCGGCAACAATTAATAGACTGGATGGAGGCGGATAAAGTTGCAGGACCACTTCTGCGCTCGGCCCTTC
CGGCTGGCTGGTTTATTGCTGATAAATCTGGAGCCGGTGAGCGTGGGTCTCGCGGTATCATTGCAGCACT
GGGGCCAGATGGTAAGCCCTCCCGTATCGTAGTTATCTACACGACGGGGAGTCAGGCAACTATGGATGAA
CGAAATAGACAGATCGCTGAGATAGGTGCCTCACTGATTAAGCATTGGTAACTGTCAGACCAAGTTTACT
CATATATACTTTAGATTGATTTAAAACTTCATTTTT
Features (pLannotate 1.2.2; 27 found; start..end, strand, type, name):
    116..704     +  rep_origin     ori: high-copy-number ColE1/pMB1/pBR322/pUC origin of replication
    887..941     +  CDS            lacI (fragment): lac repressor; lacI; The lac repressor binds to the lac operator to inhibit transcription in E. coli. This inhibition can be relieved by adding lactose or isopropyl-β-D-thiogalactopyranoside (IPTG).
    947..1040    +  rep_origin     SV40 ori (fragment): SV40 origin of replication
   1065..1102    +  CDS            lacI (fragment): lac repressor; lacI; The lac repressor binds to the lac operator to inhibit transcription in E. coli. This inhibition can be relieved by adding lactose or isopropyl-β-D-thiogalactopyranoside (IPTG).
   1115..1136    +  protein_bind   CAP binding site: CAP binding activates transcription in the presence of cAMP. E. coli catabolite activator protein
   1151..1181    +  promoter       lac promoter: promoter for the E. coli lac operon
   1189..1205    +  protein_bind   lac operator: The lac repressor binds to the lac operator to inhibit transcription in E. coli. This inhibition can be relieved by adding lactose or isopropyl-β-D-thiogalactopyranoside (IPTG). lac repressor encoded by lacI
   1239..1322    +  polyA_signal   SV40 poly(A) signal (fragment): SV40 polyadenylation signal
   1489..1818    +  CDS            nef (fragment): NEF_HV1BR - Experimental evidence at protein level: Swiss-Prot protein existence level 1. Extracellular Nef protein targets CD4(+) T-lymphocytes for apoptosis by interacting with CXCR4 surface receptors (PubMed:14990729). From Human immunodeficiency virus type 1 group M subtype B (isolate BRU/LAI) (HIV-1).
   1866..2123    +  LTR            5' LTR (truncated): truncated 5' long terminal repeat (LTR) from HIV-1
   2170..2295    +  misc_feature   HIV-1 Ψ: packaging signal of human immunodeficiency virus type 1
   2279..2617    +  CDS            HIV-1 gag (fragment): gag protein from human immunodeficiency virus 1; gag
   2792..3025    +  misc_feature   RRE: The Rev response element (RRE) of HIV-1 allows for Rev-dependent mRNA export from the nucleus to the cytoplasm.
   3402..3502    +  CDS            Rev (fragment): human immunodeficiency virus 1 (HIV-1) Rev protein; rev; enhances nuclear export of unspliced and incompletely spliced viral mRNAs
   3550..3667    +  misc_feature   cPPT/CTS: central polypurine tract and central termination sequence of HIV-1
   3716..3764    +  polyA_signal   poly(A) signal: synthetic polyadenylation signal
   3778..3869    +  misc_feature   pause site: RNA polymerase II transcriptional pause signal from the human α2 globin gene
   3884..4018    +  polyA_signal   SV40 poly(A) signal: SV40 polyadenylation signal
   4214..4609    +  CDS            BSD: blasticidin S deaminase; Aspergillus terreus BSD; confers resistance to blasticidin
   4610..5195    +  misc_feature   IRES2: internal ribosome entry site (IRES) of the encephalomyocarditis virus (EMCV)
   5203..7581    +  CDS            Smo: SMO_MOUSE - Also known as Smoh. Experimental evidence at protein level: Swiss-Prot protein existence level 1. G protein-coupled receptor that probably associates with the patched protein (PTCH) to transduce the hedgehog's proteins signal. Binding of sonic hedgehog (SHH) to its receptor patched is thought to prevent normal inhibition by patched of smoothened (SMO) (By similarity). Required for the accumulation of KIF7, GLI2 and GLI3 in the cilia. Interacts with DLG5 at the ciliary base to induce the accumulation of KIF7 and GLI2 at the ciliary tip for GLI2 activation (PubMed:25644602). From Mus
   7591..7656    +  CDS            3xFLAG: three tandem FLAG® epitope tags, followed by an enterokinase cleavage site
   7697..8285    +  misc_feature   WPRE: woodchuck hepatitis virus posttranscriptional regulatory element
   8280..8390    +  CDS            nef (fragment): NEF_SIVS4 - Experimental evidence at protein level: Swiss-Prot protein existence level 1. Interferes with TCR signaling from the cell membrane. Interacts with CD247/TCRZ (TCR zeta chain) and exert potent down- regulation of cell surface TCR/CD3 complexes. From Simian immunodeficiency virus (isolate F236/smH4) (SIV-sm) (Simian immunodeficiency virus sooty mangabey monkey).
   8433..8613    +  LTR            5' LTR (truncated): truncated 5' long terminal repeat (LTR) from HIV-1
   8746..8850    +  promoter       AmpR promoter: bla
   8851..9711    +  CDS            AmpR: β-lactamase; bla; confers resistance to ampicillin, carbenicillin, and related antibiotics
