[The description below was written by a language model from this plasmid's Addgene catalogue record and pLannotate feature annotations shown in this document.]
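Description:
GP823 is a lentiviral transfer plasmid built on a pHAGE-type ("Phage lentivirus") HIV-1 backbone for expressing a FLAG-tagged point mutant of mouse Smoothened in mammalian cells. In bacteria it is maintained as a high-copy plasmid through a ColE1/pUC-type origin and selected with ampicillin via the β-lactamase gene. The viral portion carries the usual elements needed to package and deliver an RNA genome: HIV-1 long terminal repeats flanking the cassette (both annotated as truncated), the Ψ packaging signal with a short gag fragment, the Rev response element for nuclear export of the full-length transcript, the cPPT/CTS that aids nuclear import, and a WPRE downstream of the payload to enhance transcript stability and expression.

The feature table shows a bicistronic arrangement in which the blasticidin S deaminase coding sequence comes first, followed by an EMCV IRES and then the Smo open reading frame fused at its C terminus to a 3xFLAG epitope. Blasticidin resistance and Smoothened are therefore expected to be translated from a single transcript, which ties selection of transduced cells to expression of the insert. The catalogue lists the promoter as GgCryD1, apparently a chicken crystallin promoter. It is not annotated in the feature table, though an unannotated stretch lies just upstream of the resistance gene. Poly(A) and transcriptional pause signals ahead of that region presumably limit read-through from upstream viral sequences. The insert carries K448R, which changes one of three lysines in the third loop of Smoothened to arginine (KKK to KKR) and removes a candidate ubiquitin acceptor. The associated work concerns how ubiquitin couples Smoothened to intraflagellar transport in Hedgehog signalling, so the construct suits making stable cell lines to study that link.
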