Addgene plasmid #164554: GP823
Purpose: Expresses Smo-FLAG K448R
Depositing lab: Gregory Pazour. Depositing organization: University of Massachusetts, Worcester. Publication: Ubiquitin links smoothened to intraflagellar transport to regulate Hedgehog signaling. Desai PB, Stuck MW, Lv B, Pazour GJ. J Cell Biol. 2020 Jul 6;219(7). pii: 151798. doi: 10.1083/jcb.201912104. PubMed 32435793.
Backbone
  Vector backbone: Phage lentivirus
  Vector type: Lentiviral
  Selectable markers: Blasticidin
Growth in bacteria
  Bacterial resistance: Ampicillin, 100 μg/mL
  Growth temperature: 37°C
  Growth strain: NEB Stable
  Copy number: High Copy
Gene/Insert
  Gene/Insert name: Smoothened K448R
  Species: M. musculus (mouse)
  Mutation: One of the three Lysines in loop three of Smoothened changed to arginine (KKK to KKR). K448R
  Entrez Gene: Smo (a.k.a. E130215L21Rik, Smoh, bnb, smoothened)
  Promoter: GgCryD1
  Tag / fusion protein: FLAG (C terminal on insert)
  Cloning method: Gibson Cloning
Terms and licenses: Academic/Nonprofit Terms; Industry Terms: Not Available to Industry
How to cite: GP823 was a gift from Gregory Pazour (Addgene plasmid # 164554 ; http://n2t.net/addgene:164554 ; RRID:Addgene_164554)
